Addgene plasmid #75914: STK11 gRNA (BRDN0001147319)
Purpose: 3rd generation lentiviral gRNA plasmid targeting human STK11
Depositing lab: John Doench & David Root. Depositing organization: Broad Institute. Publication: Optimized sgRNA design to maximize activity and minimize off-target effects of CRISPR-Cas9. Doench JG, Fusi N, Sullender M, Hegde M, Vaimberg EW, Donovan KF, Smith I, Tothova Z, Wilen C, Orchard R, Virgin HW, Listgarten J, Root DE. Nat Biotechnol. 2016 Jan 18. doi: 10.1038/nbt.3437. PubMed 26780180.
Backbone
  Vector backbone: lentiGuide-Puro
  Backbone manufacturer: Zhang Lab (Addgene plasmid # 52963)
  Vector type: Mammalian Expression, Lentiviral, CRISPR
  Selectable markers: Puromycin
Growth in bacteria
  Bacterial resistance: Ampicillin, 100 μg/mL
  Growth temperature: 37°C
  Growth strain: DH5alpha
  Copy number: High Copy
Gene/Insert
  Gene/Insert name: STK11 (alt names: STK11; NM_000455.4)
  gRNA/shRNA sequence: AGCTTGGCCCGCTTGCGGCG
  Species: H. sapiens (human)
  Entrez Gene: STK11 (a.k.a. LKB1, PJS, hLKB1)
  Promoter: hU6
  Cloning method: Unknown
  Sequencing primers: 5′ U6-F; 3′ pS2-R
Terms and licenses: Academic/Nonprofit Terms; Industry Terms: Not Available to Industry
Depositor comments: The gRNA was designed to target the following Genbank reference sequence(s): NM_000455.4. Note that this plasmid does NOT contain Cas9. It should be used in conjunction with lentiCas9-Blast (Addgene #52962) or otherwise with cell lines already expressing Cas9. Browse the full kinome gRNA library at http://www.addgene.org/pooled-library/broadgpp-human-kinome/ or visit http://www.broadinstitute.org/rnai/public/ for detailed protocols and information.
How to cite: STK11 gRNA (BRDN0001147319) was a gift from John Doench & David Root (Addgene plasmid # 75914 ; http://n2t.net/addgene:75914 ; RRID:Addgene_75914)
