[The description below was written by a language model from this plasmid's Addgene catalogue record and pLannotate feature annotations shown in this document.]
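Description:
STK11 gRNA (BRDN0001147319) is a third-generation lentiviral CRISPR guide plasmid built on the lentiGuide-Puro backbone, carrying a single guide RNA directed against human STK11 (also known as LKB1), designed against the NM_000455.4 reference transcript. The 8.3 kb plasmid is maintained in E. coli at high copy through a ColE1/pUC-type origin and selected with ampicillin via the β-lactamase gene. An f1 origin, an SV40 origin and remnants of lac and phage-promoter cloning sequences are also present in the bacterial backbone.

The lentiviral transfer cassette begins with an RSV promoter fused to a truncated HIV-1 5' LTR, which drives Tat-independent production of the viral genome. This is followed by the Ψ packaging signal with a partial gag region, the Rev response element for nuclear export of the unspliced RNA, and a cPPT/CTS element. It ends in a ΔU3 self-inactivating 3' LTR, so the integrated provirus lacks LTR promoter activity. Within this frame, the human U6 RNA polymerase III promoter transcribes the STK11 spacer joined to the Streptococcus pyogenes Cas9 guide scaffold. A separate EF-1α promoter with its intron A expresses puromycin N-acetyltransferase for selection of transduced mammalian cells, and a downstream WPRE enhances transcript expression.

The plasmid does not encode Cas9, so it is meant for use alongside a separate Cas9 lentivirus or in cells that already express the nuclease, typically to disrupt STK11. It corresponds to an individual guide from a human kinome gRNA library developed in work on optimised sgRNA design for higher activity and lower off-target effects.
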