Features (pLannotate 1.2.2; 29 found; start..end, strand, type, name):
     14..80      +  CDS            small t antigen (fragment): SV40 (simian virus 40) small t antigen
    106..317     +  promoter       EF-1α core promoter: core promoter for human elongation factor EF-1α
    318..1256    +  intron         EF-1α intron A: intron upstream of the start codon of human EF-1α
   1278..1877    +  CDS            PuroR (fragment): puromycin N-acetyltransferase; pac from Streptomyces; confers resistance to puromycin
   1893..2481    +  misc_feature   WPRE: woodchuck hepatitis virus posttranscriptional regulatory element
   2532..2551    +  misc_feature   cPPT/CTS (fragment): central polypurine tract and central termination sequence of HIV-1
   2553..2786    +  LTR            3' LTR (ΔU3): self-inactivating 3' long terminal repeat (LTR) from HIV-1
   2864..2985    +  polyA_signal   SV40 poly(A) signal: SV40 polyadenylation signal
   3025..3160    +  rep_origin     SV40 ori: SV40 origin of replication
   3181..3199    -  promoter       T7 promoter: promoter for bacteriophage T7 RNA polymerase
   3207..3362    +  CDS            lacZα (fragment): LacZα fragment of β-galactosidase; lacZ fragment
   3367..3795    +  rep_origin     f1 ori (sequence partly withheld): f1 bacteriophage origin of replication; arrow indicates direction of (+) strand synthesis
   3848..3952    +  promoter       AmpR promoter: bla
   3953..4813    +  CDS            AmpR: β-lactamase; bla; confers resistance to ampicillin, carbenicillin, and related antibiotics
   4984..5572    +  rep_origin     ori: high-copy-number ColE1/pMB1/pBR322/pUC origin of replication
   5755..5847    +  CDS            lacI (fragment): lac repressor; lacI; The lac repressor binds to the lac operator to inhibit transcription in E. coli. This inhibition can be relieved by adding lactose or isopropyl-β-D-thiogalactopyranoside (IPTG).
   5860..5881    +  protein_bind   CAP binding site: CAP binding activates transcription in the presence of cAMP. E. coli catabolite activator protein
   5896..5926    +  promoter       lac promoter: promoter for the E. coli lac operon
   5934..5950    +  protein_bind   lac operator: The lac repressor binds to the lac operator to inhibit transcription in E. coli. This inhibition can be relieved by adding lactose or isopropyl-β-D-thiogalactopyranoside (IPTG). lac repressor encoded by lacI
   5995..6013    +  promoter       T3 promoter: promoter for bacteriophage T3 RNA polymerase
   6041..6267    +  promoter       RSV promoter: Rous sarcoma virus enhancer/promoter
   6268..6448    +  LTR            5' LTR (truncated): truncated 5' long terminal repeat (LTR) from HIV-1
   6495..6620    +  misc_feature   HIV-1 Ψ: packaging signal of human immunodeficiency virus type 1
   6604..6967    +  CDS            HIV-1 gag (fragment): gag protein from human immunodeficiency virus 1; gag
   7113..7346    +  misc_feature   RRE: The Rev response element (RRE) of HIV-1 allows for Rev-dependent mRNA export from the nucleus to the cytoplasm.
   7723..7749    +  CDS            Rev (fragment): human immunodeficiency virus 1 (HIV-1) Rev protein; rev; enhances nuclear export of unspliced and incompletely spliced viral mRNAs
   7753..7993    +  promoter       U6 promoter: RNA polymerase III promoter for human U6 snRNA
   8023..8098    +  misc_RNA       gRNA scaffold: guide RNA scaffold for the Streptococcus pyogenes CRISPR/Cas9 system
   8154..8271    +  misc_feature   cPPT/CTS: central polypurine tract and central termination sequence of HIV-1
>Addgene plasmid #75914 | STK11 gRNA (BRDN0001147319) | addgene full sequence | sequence record 184816 | Addgene Assembled Sequence
CCCGGGTGCAAAGATGGATAAAGTTTTAAACAGAGAGGAATCTTTGCAGCTAATGGACCTTCTAGGTCTT
GAAAGGAGTGGGAATTGGCTCCGGTGCCCGTCAGTGGGCAGAGCGCACATCGCCCACAGTCCCCGAGAAG
TTGGGGGGAGGGGTCGGCAATTGATCCGGTGCCTAGAGAAGGTGGCGCGGGGTAAACTGGGAAAGTGATG
TCGTGTACTGGCTCCGCCTTTTTCCCGAGGGTGGGGGAGAACCGTATATAAGTGCAGTAGTCGCCGTGAA
CGTTCTTTTTCGCAACGGGTTTGCCGCCAGAACACAGGTAAGTGCCGTGTGTGGTTCCCGCGGGCCTGGC
CTCTTTACGGGTTATGGCCCTTGCGTGCCTTGAATTACTTCCACCTGGCTGCAGTACGTGATTCTTGATC
CCGAGCTTCGGGTTGGAAGTGGGTGGGAGAGTTCGAGGCCTTGCGCTTAAGGAGCCCCTTCGCCTCGTGC
TTGAGTTGAGGCCTGGCCTGGGCGCTGGGGCCGCCGCGTGCGAATCTGGTGGCACCTTCGCGCCTGTCTC
GCTGCTTTCGATAAGTCTCTAGCCATTTAAAATTTTTGATGACCTGCTGCGACGCTTTTTTTCTGGCAAG
ATAGTCTTGTAAATGCGGGCCAAGATCTGCACACTGGTATTTCGGTTTTTGGGGCCGCGGGCGGCGACGG
GGCCCGTGCGTCCCAGCGCACATGTTCGGCGAGGCGGGGCCTGCGAGCGCGGCCACCGAGAATCGGACGG
GGGTAGTCTCAAGCTGGCCGGCCTGCTCTGGTGCCTGGCCTCGCGCCGCCGTGTATCGCCCCGCCCTGGG
CGGCAAGGCTGGCCCGGTCGGCACCAGTTGCGTGAGCGGAAAGATGGCCGCTTCCCGGCCCTGCTGCAGG
GAGCTCAAAATGGAGGACGCGGCGCTCGGGAGAGCGGGCGGGTGAGTCACCCACACAAAGGAAAAGGGCC
TTTCCGTCCTCAGCCGTCGCTTCATGTGACTCCACGGAGTACCGGGCGCCGTCCAGGCACCTCGATTAGT
TCTCGAGCTTTTGGAGTACGTCGTCTTTAGGTTGGGGGGAGGGGTTTTATGCGATGGAGTTTCCCCACAC
TGAGTGGGTGGAGACTGAAGTTAGGCCAGCTTGGCACTTGATGTAATTCTCCTTGGAATTTGCCCTTTTT
GAGTTTGGATCTTGGTTCATTCTCAAGCCTCAGACAGTGGTTCAAAGTTTTTTTCTTCCATTTCAGGTGT
CGTGACGTACGGCCACCATGACCGAGTACAAGCCCACGGTGCGCCTCGCCACCCGCGACGACGTCCCCAG
GGCCGTACGCACCCTCGCCGCCGCGTTCGCCGACTACCCCGCCACGCGCCACACCGTCGATCCGGACCGC
CACATCGAGCGGGTCACCGAGCTGCAAGAACTCTTCCTCACGCGCGTCGGGCTCGACATCGGCAAGGTGT
GGGTCGCGGACGACGGCGCCGCCGTGGCGGTCTGGACCACGCCGGAGAGCGTCGAAGCGGGGGCGGTGTT
CGCCGAGATCGGCCCGCGCATGGCCGAGTTGAGCGGTTCCCGGCTGGCCGCGCAGCAACAGATGGAAGGC
CTCCTGGCGCCGCACCGGCCCAAGGAGCCCGCGTGGTTCCTGGCCACCGTCGGAGTCTCGCCCGACCACC
AGGGCAAGGGTCTGGGCAGCGCCGTCGTGCTCCCCGGAGTGGAGGCGGCCGAGCGCGCCGGGGTGCCCGC
CTTCCTGGAGACCTCCGCGCCCCGCAACCTCCCCTTCTACGAGCGGCTCGGCTTCACCGTCACCGCCGAC
GTCGAGGTGCCCGAAGGACCGCGCACCTGGTGCATGACCCGCAAGCCCGGTGCCTGAACGCGTTAAGTCG
ACAATCAACCTCTGGATTACAAAATTTGTGAAAGATTGACTGGTATTCTTAACTATGTTGCTCCTTTTAC
GCTATGTGGATACGCTGCTTTAATGCCTTTGTATCATGCTATTGCTTCCCGTATGGCTTTCATTTTCTCC
TCCTTGTATAAATCCTGGTTGCTGTCTCTTTATGAGGAGTTGTGGCCCGTTGTCAGGCAACGTGGCGTGG
TGTGCACTGTGTTTGCTGACGCAACCCCCACTGGTTGGGGCATTGCCACCACCTGTCAGCTCCTTTCCGG
GACTTTCGCTTTCCCCCTCCCTATTGCCACGGCGGAACTCATCGCCGCCTGCCTTGCCCGCTGCTGGACA
GGGGCTCGGCTGTTGGGCACTGACAATTCCGTGGTGTTGTCGGGGAAATCATCGTCCTTTCCTTGGCTGC
TCGCCTGTGTTGCCACCTGGATTCTGCGCGGGACGTCCTTCTGCTACGTCCCTTCGGCCCTCAATCCAGC
GGACCTTCCTTCCCGCGGCCTGCTGCCGGCTCTGCGGCCTCTTCCGCGTCTTCGCCTTCGCCCTCAGACG
AGTCGGATCTCCCTTTGGGCCGCCTCCCCGCGTCGACTTTAAGACCAATGACTTACAAGGCAGCTGTAGA
TCTTAGCCACTTTTTAAAAGAAAAGGGGGGACTGGAAGGGCTAATTCACTCCCAACGAAGACAAGATCTG
CTTTTTGCTTGTACTGGGTCTCTCTGGTTAGACCAGATCTGAGCCTGGGAGCTCTCTGGCTAACTAGGGA
ACCCACTGCTTAAGCCTCAATAAAGCTTGCCTTGAGTGCTTCAAGTAGTGTGTGCCCGTCTGTTGTGTGA
CTCTGGTAACTAGAGATCCCTCAGACCCTTTTAGTCAGTGTGGAAAATCTCTAGCAGTACGTATAGTAGT
TCATGTCATCTTATTATTCAGTATTTATAACTTGCAAAGAAATGAATATCAGAGAGTGAGAGGAACTTGT
TTATTGCAGCTTATAATGGTTACAAATAAAGCAATAGCATCACAAATTTCACAAATAAAGCATTTTTTTC
ACTGCATTCTAGTTGTGGTTTGTCCAAACTCATCAATGTATCTTATCATGTCTGGCTCTAGCTATCCCGC
CCCTAACTCCGCCCATCCCGCCCCTAACTCCGCCCAGTTCCGCCCATTCTCCGCCCCATGGCTGACTAAT
TTTTTTTATTTATGCAGAGGCCGAGGCCGCCTCGGCCTCTGAGCTATTCCAGAAGTAGTGAGGAGGCTTT
TTTGGAGGCCTAGGGACGTACCCAATTCGCCCTATAGTGAGTCGTATTACGCGCGCTCACTGGCCGTCGT
TTTACAACGTCGTGACTGGGAAAACCCTGGCGTTACCCAACTTAATCGCCTTGCAGCACATCCCCCTTTC
GCCAGCTGGCGTAATAGCGAAGAGGCCCGCACCGATCGCCCTTCCCAACAGTTGCGCAGCCTGAATGGCG
AATGGG
[124 nt withheld, positions 3367-3490]
C
[91 nt withheld, positions 3492-3582]
A
[49 nt withheld, positions 3584-3632]
CCTTTGACGTTGGAGTCCACGTTCTTT
[37 nt withheld, positions 3660-3696]
ACCCTATCTCGGTCTATTCTTTTGATTTATAAGGGATTTTGCCGATTTCGGCCTATTGGTTAAAAAATGA
GCTGATTTAACAAAAATTTAACGCGAATTTTAACAAAATATTAACGCTTACAATTTAGGTGGCACTTTTC
GGGGAAATGTGCGCGGAACCCCTATTTGTTTATTTTTCTAAATACATTCAAATATGTATCCGCTCATGAG
ACAATAACCCTGATAAATGCTTCAATAATATTGAAAAAGGAAGAGTATGAGTATTCAACATTTCCGTGTC
GCCCTTATTCCCTTTTTTGCGGCATTTTGCCTTCCTGTTTTTGCTCACCCAGAAACGCTGGTGAAAGTAA
AAGATGCTGAAGATCAGTTGGGTGCACGAGTGGGTTACATCGAACTGGATCTCAACAGCGGTAAGATCCT
TGAGAGTTTTCGCCCCGAAGAACGTTTTCCAATGATGAGCACTTTTAAAGTTCTGCTATGTGGCGCGGTA
TTATCCCGTATTGACGCCGGGCAAGAGCAACTCGGTCGCCGCATACACTATTCTCAGAATGACTTGGTTG
AGTACTCACCAGTCACAGAAAAGCATCTTACGGATGGCATGACAGTAAGAGAATTATGCAGTGCTGCCAT
AACCATGAGTGATAACACTGCGGCCAACTTACTTCTGACAACGATCGGAGGACCGAAGGAGCTAACCGCT
TTTTTGCACAACATGGGGGATCATGTAACTCGCCTTGATCGTTGGGAACCGGAGCTGAATGAAGCCATAC
CAAACGACGAGCGTGACACCACGATGCCTGTAGCAATGGCAACAACGTTGCGCAAACTATTAACTGGCGA
ACTACTTACTCTAGCTTCCCGGCAACAATTAATAGACTGGATGGAGGCGGATAAAGTTGCAGGACCACTT
CTGCGCTCGGCCCTTCCGGCTGGCTGGTTTATTGCTGATAAATCTGGAGCCGGTGAGCGTGGGTCTCGCG
GTATCATTGCAGCACTGGGGCCAGATGGTAAGCCCTCCCGTATCGTAGTTATCTACACGACGGGGAGTCA
GGCAACTATGGATGAACGAAATAGACAGATCGCTGAGATAGGTGCCTCACTGATTAAGCATTGGTAACTG
TCAGACCAAGTTTACTCATATATACTTTAGATTGATTTAAAACTTCATTTTTAATTTAAAAGGATCTAGG
TGAAGATCCTTTTTGATAATCTCATGACCAAAATCCCTTAACGTGAGTTTTCGTTCCACTGAGCGTCAGA
CCCCGTAGAAAAGATCAAAGGATCTTCTTGAGATCCTTTTTTTCTGCGCGTAATCTGCTGCTTGCAAACA
AAAAAACCACCGCTACCAGCGGTGGTTTGTTTGCCGGATCAAGAGCTACCAACTCTTTTTCCGAAGGTAA
CTGGCTTCAGCAGAGCGCAGATACCAAATACTGTTCTTCTAGTGTAGCCGTAGTTAGGCCACCACTTCAA
GAACTCTGTAGCACCGCCTACATACCTCGCTCTGCTAATCCTGTTACCAGTGGCTGCTGCCAGTGGCGAT
AAGTCGTGTCTTACCGGGTTGGACTCAAGACGATAGTTACCGGATAAGGCGCAGCGGTCGGGCTGAACGG
GGGGTTCGTGCACACAGCCCAGCTTGGAGCGAACGACCTACACCGAACTGAGATACCTACAGCGTGAGCT
ATGAGAAAGCGCCACGCTTCCCGAAGGGAGAAAGGCGGACAGGTATCCGGTAAGCGGCAGGGTCGGAACA
GGAGAGCGCACGAGGGAGCTTCCAGGGGGAAACGCCTGGTATCTTTATAGTCCTGTCGGGTTTCGCCACC
TCTGACTTGAGCGTCGATTTTTGTGATGCTCGTCAGGGGGGCGGAGCCTATGGAAAAACGCCAGCAACGC
GGCCTTTTTACGGTTCCTGGCCTTTTGCTGGCCTTTTGCTCACATGTTCTTTCCTGCGTTATCCCCTGAT
TCTGTGGATAACCGTATTACCGCCTTTGAGTGAGCTGATACCGCTCGCCGCAGCCGAACGACCGAGCGCA
GCGAGTCAGTGAGCGAGGAAGCGGAAGAGCGCCCAATACGCAAACCGCCTCTCCCCGCGCGTTGGCCGAT
TCATTAATGCAGCTGGCACGACAGGTTTCCCGACTGGAAAGCGGGCAGTGAGCGCAACGCAATTAATGTG
AGTTAGCTCACTCATTAGGCACCCCAGGCTTTACACTTTATGCTTCCGGCTCGTATGTTGTGTGGAATTG
TGAGCGGATAACAATTTCACACAGGAAACAGCTATGACCATGATTACGCCAAGCGCGCAATTAACCCTCA
CTAAAGGGAACAAAAGCTGGAGCTGCAAGCTTAATGTAGTCTTATGCAATACTCTTGTAGTCTTGCAACA
TGGTAACGATGAGTTAGCAACATGCCTTACAAGGAGAGAAAAAGCACCGTGCATGCCGATTGGTGGAAGT
AAGGTGGTACGATCGTGCCTTATTAGGAAGGCAACAGACGGGTCTGACATGGATTGGACGAACCACTGAA
TTGCCGCATTGCAGAGATATTGTATTTAAGTGCCTAGCTCGATACATAAACGGGTCTCTCTGGTTAGACC
AGATCTGAGCCTGGGAGCTCTCTGGCTAACTAGGGAACCCACTGCTTAAGCCTCAATAAAGCTTGCCTTG
AGTGCTTCAAGTAGTGTGTGCCCGTCTGTTGTGTGACTCTGGTAACTAGAGATCCCTCAGACCCTTTTAG
TCAGTGTGGAAAATCTCTAGCAGTGGCGCCCGAACAGGGACTTGAAAGCGAAAGGGAAACCAGAGGAGCT
CTCTCGACGCAGGACTCGGCTTGCTGAAGCGCGCACGGCAAGAGGCGAGGGGCGGCGACTGGTGAGTACG
CCAAAAATTTTGACTAGCGGAGGCTAGAAGGAGAGAGATGGGTGCGAGAGCGTCAGTATTAAGCGGGGGA
GAATTAGATCGCGATGGGAAAAAATTCGGTTAAGGCCAGGGGGAAAGAAAAAATATAAATTAAAACATAT
AGTATGGGCAAGCAGGGAGCTAGAACGATTCGCAGTTAATCCTGGCCTGTTAGAAACATCAGAAGGCTGT
AGACAAATACTGGGACAGCTACAACCATCCCTTCAGACAGGATCAGAAGAACTTAGATCATTATATAATA
CAGTAGCAACCCTCTATTGTGTGCATCAAAGGATAGAGATAAAAGACACCAAGGAAGCTTTAGACAAGAT
AGAGGAAGAGCAAAACAAAAGTAAGACCACCGCACAGCAAGCGGCCGCTGATCTTCAGACCTGGAGGAGG
AGATATGAGGGACAATTGGAGAAGTGAATTATATAAATATAAAGTAGTAAAAATTGAACCATTAGGAGTA
GCACCCACCAAGGCAAAGAGAAGAGTGGTGCAGAGAGAAAAAAGAGCAGTGGGAATAGGAGCTTTGTTCC
TTGGGTTCTTGGGAGCAGCAGGAAGCACTATGGGCGCAGCGTCAATGACGCTGACGGTACAGGCCAGACA
ATTATTGTCTGGTATAGTGCAGCAGCAGAACAATTTGCTGAGGGCTATTGAGGCGCAACAGCATCTGTTG
CAACTCACAGTCTGGGGCATCAAGCAGCTCCAGGCAAGAATCCTGGCTGTGGAAAGATACCTAAAGGATC
AACAGCTCCTGGGGATTTGGGGTTGCTCTGGAAAACTCATTTGCACCACTGCTGTGCCTTGGAATGCTAG
TTGGAGTAATAAATCTCTGGAACAGATTTGGAATCACACGACCTGGATGGAGTGGGACAGAGAAATTAAC
AATTACACAAGCTTAATACACTCCTTAATTGAAGAATCGCAAAACCAGCAAGAAAAGAATGAACAAGAAT
TATTGGAATTAGATAAATGGGCAAGTTTGTGGAATTGGTTTAACATAACAAATTGGCTGTGGTATATAAA
ATTATTCATAATGATAGTAGGAGGCTTGGTAGGTTTAAGAATAGTTTTTGCTGTACTTTCTATAGTGAAT
AGAGTTAGGCAGGGATATTCACCATTATCGTTTCAGACCCACCTCCCAACCCCGAGGGGACCCAGAGAGG
GCCTATTTCCCATGATTCCTTCATATTTGCATATACGATACAAGGCTGTTAGAGAGATAATTAGAATTAA
TTTGACTGTAAACACAAAGATATTAGTACAAAATACGTGACGTAGAAAGTAATAATTTCTTGGGTAGTTT
GCAGTTTTAAAATTATGTTTTAAAATGGACTATCATATGCTTACCGTAACTTGAAAGTATTTCGATTTCT
TGGCTTTATATATCTTGTGGAAAGGACGAAACACCGAGCTTGGCCCGCTTGCGGCGGTTTTAGAGCTAGA
AATAGCAAGTTAAAATAAGGCTAGTCCGTTATCAACTTGAAAAAGTGGCACCGAGTCGGTGCTTTTTTAA
GCTTGGCGTAACTAGATCTTGAGACAAATGGCAGTATTCATCCACAATTTTAAAAGAAAAGGGGGGATTG
GGGGGTACAGTGCAGGGGAAAGAATAGTAGACATAATAGCAACAGACATACAAACTAAAGAATTACAAAA
ACAAATTACAAAAATTCAAAATTTTCGGGTTTATTACAGGGACAGCAGAGATCCACTTTGGCGCCGGCTC
GAGGGGG
