>Addgene plasmid #75914 | STK11 gRNA (BRDN0001147319) | depositor partial sequence | sequence record 143374 | Target Sequence
AGCTTGGCCCGCTTGCGGCG
