>Addgene plasmid #75914 | STK11 gRNA (BRDN0001147319) | addgene partial sequence | sequence record 184815 | hU6-F
CGTGACGTAGAAAGTAATAATTTCTTGGGTAGTTTGCAGTTTTAAAATTATGTTTTAAAATGGACTATCA
TATGCTTACCGTAACTTGAAAGTATTTCGATTTCTTGGCTTTATATATCTTGTGGAAAGGACGAAACACC
GAGCTTGGCCCGCTTGCGGCGGTTTTAGAGCTAGAAATAGCAAGTTAAAATAAGGCTAGTCCGTTATCAA
CTTGAAAAAGTGGCACCGAGTCGGTGCTTTTTTAAGCTTGGCGTAACTAGATCTTGAGACAAATGGCAGT
ATTCATCCACAATTTTAAAAGAAAAGGGGGGATTGGGGGGTACAGTGCAGGGGAAAGAATAGTAGACATA
ATAGCAACAGACATACAAACTAAAGAATTACAAAAACAAATTACAAAAATTCAAAATTTTCGGGTTTATT
ACAGGGACAGCAGAGATCCACTTTGGCGCCGGCTCGAGGGGGCCCGGGTGCAAAGATGGATAAAGTTTTA
AACAGAGAGGAATCTTTGCAGCTAATGGACCTTCTAGGTCTTGAAAGGAGTGGGAATTGGCTCCGGTGCC
CGTCAGTGGG
